Addgene plasmid #13657: pCMV5 mouse src K295R Y527F
Depositing lab: Joan Brugge & Peter Howley. Depositing organization: Harvard Medical School.
Backbone
  Vector backbone: pCMV5 *
  Backbone size w/o insert (bp): 4700
  Vector type: Mammalian Expression
Growth in bacteria
  Bacterial resistance: Ampicillin, 100 μg/mL
  Growth temperature: 37°C
  Growth strain: DH5alpha
  Copy number: High Copy
Gene/Insert
  Gene/Insert name: src K295R Y527F (alt names: c-src; src)
  Species: M. musculus (mouse)
  Insert size (bp): 2000
  Mutation: K295R Y527F. Dominant negative mutant.
  Entrez Gene: Src (a.k.a. pp60c-src)
  Cloning method: Restriction Enzyme; 5′ cloning site HindIII (not destroyed); 3′ cloning site HindIII (not destroyed)
  Sequencing primers: 5′ CMV-F
Terms and licenses: Academic/Nonprofit Terms; Industry Terms: Not Available to Industry
Depositor comments: * The depositing lab is not completely sure of the backbone for this plasmid; Addgene's sequencing results indicate that it may instead be pcDNA3. The plasmid should still function correctly, but users should consult Addgene's sequencing results and exercise caution if subcloning is necessary.
How to cite: pCMV5 mouse src K295R Y527F was a gift from Joan Brugge & Peter Howley (Addgene plasmid # 13657 ; http://n2t.net/addgene:13657 ; RRID:Addgene_13657)
