[The description below was written by a language model from this plasmid's Addgene catalogue record and pLannotate feature annotations shown in this document.]
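Description:
pCMV5 mouse src K295R Y527F is a mammalian expression plasmid carrying a mutant mouse c-Src cDNA. It is catalogued as a pCMV5 derivative, but the depositor is unsure of the backbone. The sequenced record (about 7.6 kb) fits the note that it may be pcDNA3, because it contains T7 and SP6 promoters flanking the insert, a bGH polyadenylation signal, an f1 origin and an SV40-driven neomycin resistance cassette. That total is also larger than the catalogued 4.7 kb backbone plus 2 kb insert would give. The plasmid replicates in E. coli at high copy from a ColE1/pUC-type origin and is selected with ampicillin through the β-lactamase gene. The neo cassette, with the SV40 early promoter and SV40 poly(A) signal, would in principle allow G418 selection of stably transfected mammalian cells. The short annotated fragments of HIV-1 LTR, ble, lacI and the lac promoter region are most likely backbone remnants or partial matches rather than functional parts.

The payload is the Src coding sequence, inserted at HindIII sites that remain intact on both sides. It is transcribed from the human CMV immediate-early enhancer and promoter and terminated by the bGH poly(A) signal. No epitope tag or reporter is annotated. The insert carries two substitutions. K295R alters the conserved ATP-binding lysine of the kinase domain and abolishes catalytic activity. Y527F removes the C-terminal regulatory tyrosine whose phosphorylation normally holds Src in a closed, autoinhibited conformation. The combination gives an open but kinase-dead protein, which the record describes as a dominant negative mutant. It is typically overexpressed to interfere with endogenous Src signalling in studies of pathways such as adhesion, growth factor response and migration. Given the backbone uncertainty, the sequence should be checked before any subcloning.
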