Features (pLannotate 1.2.2; 22 found; start..end, strand, type, name):
    182..770     -  rep_origin     ori: high-copy-number ColE1/pMB1/pBR322/pUC origin of replication
    941..1801    -  CDS            AmpR: β-lactamase; bla; confers resistance to ampicillin, carbenicillin, and related antibiotics
   1802..1906    -  promoter       AmpR promoter: bla
   1965..2017    -  misc_feature   bom (fragment): basis of mobility region from pBR322
   2172..2551    +  enhancer       CMV enhancer: human cytomegalovirus immediate early enhancer
   2552..2755    +  promoter       CMV promoter: human cytomegalovirus (CMV) immediate early promoter
   2751..2784    +  LTR            5' LTR (truncated) (fragment): truncated 5' long terminal repeat (LTR) from HIV-1
   2800..2818    +  promoter       T7 promoter: promoter for bacteriophage T7 RNA polymerase
   2994..4598    +  CDS            Src: SRC_MOUSE - Experimental evidence at protein level: Swiss-Prot protein existence level 1. Non-receptor protein tyrosine kinase which is activated following engagement of many different classes of cellular receptors including immune response receptors, integrins and other adhesion receptors, receptor protein tyrosine kinases, G protein-coupled receptors as well as cytokine receptors. Participates in signaling pathways that control a diverse spectrum of biological activities including gene transcription, immune response, cell adhesion, cell cycle progression, apoptosis, migration, and transforma
   4958..4976    -  promoter       SP6 promoter: promoter for bacteriophage SP6 RNA polymerase
   5002..5226    +  polyA_signal   bGH poly(A) signal: bovine growth hormone polyadenylation signal
   5230..5251    +  promoter       SV40 promoter (fragment): SV40 enhancer and early promoter
   5272..5700    +  rep_origin     f1 ori (sequence partly withheld): f1 bacteriophage origin of replication; arrow indicates direction of (+) strand synthesis
   5786..5804    -  misc_feature   MCS (fragment): pUC18/19 multiple cloning site
   5813..6142    +  promoter       SV40 promoter: SV40 enhancer and early promoter
   6209..7000    +  CDS            neo: KKA2_KLEPN - Also known as kan, nptII. Experimental evidence at protein level: Swiss-Prot protein existence level 1. Resistance to kanamycin, neomycin, paromomycin, ribostamycin, butirosin and gentamicin B. From Klebsiella pneumoniae.
   7024..7182    +  CDS            ble (fragment): BLE_KLEPN - Experimental evidence at protein level: Swiss-Prot protein existence level 1. Binding protein with a strong affinity to the bleomycin family of antibiotics. Binds to CL990; an antimitotic-antibiotic compound. From Klebsiella pneumoniae.
   7177..7311    +  polyA_signal   SV40 poly(A) signal: SV40 polyadenylation signal
   7366..7382    -  protein_bind   lac operator: The lac repressor binds to the lac operator to inhibit transcription in E. coli. This inhibition can be relieved by adding lactose or isopropyl-β-D-thiogalactopyranoside (IPTG). lac repressor encoded by lacI
   7390..7420    -  promoter       lac promoter: promoter for the E. coli lac operon
   7435..7456    -  protein_bind   CAP binding site: CAP binding activates transcription in the presence of cAMP. E. coli catabolite activator protein
   7469..7561    -  CDS            lacI (fragment): lac repressor; lacI; The lac repressor binds to the lac operator to inhibit transcription in E. coli. This inhibition can be relieved by adding lactose or isopropyl-β-D-thiogalactopyranoside (IPTG).
>Addgene plasmid #13657 | pCMV5 mouse src K295R Y527F | addgene full sequence | sequence record 154547 | Addgene NGS results
CTTCCGCTTCCTCGCTCACTGACTCGCTGCGCTCGGTCGTTCGGCTGCGGCGAGCGGTATCAGCTCACTC
AAAGGCGGTAATACGGTTATCCACAGAATCAGGGGATAACGCAGGAAAGAACATGTGAGCAAAAGGCCAG
CAAAAGGCCAGGAACCGTAAAAAGGCCGCGTTGCTGGCGTTTTTCCATAGGCTCCGCCCCCCTGACGAGC
ATCACAAAAATCGACGCTCAAGTCAGAGGTGGCGAAACCCGACAGGACTATAAAGATACCAGGCGTTTCC
CCCTGGAAGCTCCCTCGTGCGCTCTCCTGTTCCGACCCTGCCGCTTACCGGATACCTGTCCGCCTTTCTC
CCTTCGGGAAGCGTGGCGCTTTCTCATAGCTCACGCTGTAGGTATCTCAGTTCGGTGTAGGTCGTTCGCT
CCAAGCTGGGCTGTGTGCACGAACCCCCCGTTCAGCCCGACCGCTGCGCCTTATCCGGTAACTATCGTCT
TGAGTCCAACCCGGTAAGACACGACTTATCGCCACTGGCAGCAGCCACTGGTAACAGGATTAGCAGAGCG
AGGTATGTAGGCGGTGCTACAGAGTTCTTGAAGTGGTGGCCTAACTACGGCTACACTAGAAGAACAGTAT
TTGGTATCTGCGCTCTGCTGAAGCCAGTTACCTTCGGAAAAAGAGTTGGTAGCTCTTGATCCGGCAAACA
AACCACCGCTGGTAGCGGTGGTTTTTTTGTTTGCAAGCAGCAGATTACGCGCAGAAAAAAAGGATCTCAA
GAAGATCCTTTGATCTTTTCTACGGGGTCTGACGCTCAGTGGAACGAAAACTCACGTTAAGGGATTTTGG
TCATGAGATTATCAAAAAGGATCTTCACCTAGATCCTTTTAAATTAAAAATGAAGTTTTAAATCAATCTA
AAGTATATATGAGTAAACTTGGTCTGACAGTTACCAATGCTTAATCAGTGAGGCACCTATCTCAGCGATC
TGTCTATTTCGTTCATCCATAGTTGCCTGACTCCCCGTCGTGTAGATAACTACGATACGGGAGGGCTTAC
CATCTGGCCCCAGTGCTGCAATGATACCGCGAGACCCACGCTCACCGGCTCCAGATTTATCAGCAATAAA
CCAGCCAGCCGGAAGGGCCGAGCGCAGAAGTGGTCCTGCAACTTTATCCGCCTCCATCCAGTCTATTAAT
TGTTGCCGGGAAGCTAGAGTAAGTAGTTCGCCAGTTAATAGTTTGCGCAACGTTGTTGCCATTGCTACAG
GCATCGTGGTGTCACGCTCGTCGTTTGGTATGGCTTCATTCAGCTCCGGTTCCCAACGATCAAGGCGAGT
TACATGATCCCCCATGTTGTGCAAAAAAGCGGTTAGCTCCTTCGGTCCTCCGATCGTTGTCAGAAGTAAG
TTGGCCGCAGTGTTATCACTCATGGTTATGGCAGCACTGCATAATTCTCTTACTGTCATGCCATCCGTAA
GATGCTTTTCTGTGACTGGTGAGTACTCAACCAAGTCATTCTGAGAATAGTGTATGCGGCGACCGAGTTG
CTCTTGCCCGGCGTCAATACGGGATAATACCGCGCCACATAGCAGAACTTTAAAAGTGCTCATCATTGGA
AAACGTTCTTCGGGGCGAAAACTCTCAAGGATCTTACCGCTGTTGAGATCCAGTTCGATGTAACCCACTC
GTGCACCCAACTGATCTTCAGCATCTTTTACTTTCACCAGCGTTTCTGGGTGAGCAAAAACAGGAAGGCA
AAATGCCGCAAAAAAGGGAATAAGGGCGACACGGAAATGTTGAATACTCATACTCTTCCTTTTTCAATAT
TATTGAAGCATTTATCAGGGTTATTGTCTCATGAGCGGATACATATTTGAATGTATTTAGAAAAATAAAC
AAATAGGGGTTCCGCGCACATTTCCCCGAAAAGTGCCACCTGACGTCGACGGATCGGGAGATCTCCCGAT
CCCCTATGGTGCACTCTCAGTACAATCTGCTCTGATGCCGCATAGTTAAGCCAGTATCTGCTCCCTGCTT
GTGTGTTGGAGGTCGCTGAGTAGTGCGCGAGCAAAATTTAAGCTACAACAAGGCAAGGCTTGACCGACAA
TTGCATGAAGAATCTGCTTAGGGTTAGGCGTTTTGCGCTGCTTCGCGATGTACGGGCCAGATATACGCGT
TGACATTGATTATTGACTAGTTATTAATAGTAATCAATTACGGGGTCATTAGTTCATAGCCCATATATGG
AGTTCCGCGTTACATAACTTACGGTAAATGGCCCGCCTGGCTGACCGCCCAACGACCCCCGCCCATTGAC
GTCAATAATGACGTATGTTCCCATAGTAACGCCAATAGGGACTTTCCATTGACGTCAATGGGTGGAGTAT
TTACGGTAAACTGCCCACTTGGCAGTACATCAAGTGTATCATATGCCAAGTACGCCCCCTATTGACGTCA
ATGACGGTAAATGGCCCGCCTGGCATTATGCCCAGTACATGACCTTATGGGACTTTCCTACTTGGCAGTA
CATCTACGTATTAGTCATCGCTATTACCATGGTGATGCGGTTTTGGCAGTACATCAATGGGCGTGGATAG
CGGTTTGACTCACGGGGATTTCCAAGTCTCCACCCCATTGACGTCAATGGGAGTTTGTTTTGGCACCAAA
ATCAACGGGACTTTCCAAAATGTCGTAACAACTCCGCCCCATTGACGCAAATGGGCGGTAGGCGTGTACG
GTGGGAGGTCTATATAAGCAGAGCTCTCTGGCTAACTAGAGAACCCACTGCTTACTGGCTTATCGAAATT
AATACGACTCACTATAGGGAGACCCAAGCTTATCGATGCCACAGTGGTACGCGAGGCCACCAGCAGAGTC
AGCTCAGCTCCTGCAGCACACAGACAAAAGCGTATTTCACAATTACCAATAGCTGTCTTTCCTGCCTTCC
TCGATTCTAGACCACTGTGGCCAGGCGGTAGCTGGGACGTGCAGCCGACCACCATGGGCAGCAACAAGAG
CAAGCCCAAGGACGCCAGCCAGCGGCGCCGCAGCCTGGAGCCCTCGGAAAACGTGCACGGGGCAGGGGGC
GCCTTCCCGGCCTCACAGACACCGAGCAAGCCCGCCTCCGCCGACGGCCACCGCGGGCCCAGCGCCGCCT
TCGTGCCGCCCGCGGCCGAGCCCAAGCTCTTCGGAGGCTTCAACTCCTCGGACACCGTCACCTCCCCGCA
GAGGGCGGGGCCTCTGGCAGGTGGGGTGACCACCTTTGTGGCCCTCTATGACTATGAGTCACGGACAGAG
ACTGACCTGTCCTTCAAGAAAGGGGAGCGGCTGCAGATTGTCAATAACACGGAGGGAGACTGGTGGCTGG
CACACTCGCTGAGCACGGGACAGACCGGTTACATCCCCAGCAACTATGTGGCGCCCTCCGACTCCATCCA
GGCTGAGGAGTGGTACTTTGGCAAGATCACTAGACGGGAATCAGAGCGGCTGCTGCTCAACGCCGAGAAC
CCGAGAGGGACCTTCCTCGTGAGGGAGAGTGAGACCACAAAAGGTGCCTACTGCCTCTCTGTATCCGACT
TCGACAATGCCAAGGGCCTAAATGTGAAACACTACAAGATCCGCAAGCTGGACAGCGGCGGTTTCTACAT
CACCTCCCGCACCCAGTTCAACAGCCTGCAGCAGCTCGTGGCTTACTACTCCAAACATGCTGATGGCCTG
TGTCACCGCCTCACTACCGTATGTCCCACATCCAAGCCTCAGACCCAGGGATTGGCCAAGGATGCGTGGG
AGATCCCCCGGGAGTCCCTGCGGCTGGAGGTCAAGCTGGGCCAGGGTTGCTTCGGAGAGGTGTGGATGGG
GACCTGGAACGGCACCACGAGGGTTGCCATCAGGACTCTGAAGCCAGGCACCATGTCCCCAGAGGCCTTC
CTGCAGGAGGCCCAAGTCATGAAGAAACTGAGGCACGAGAAACTGGTGCAGCTGTATGCTGTGGTGTCGG
AAGAACCCATTTACATTGTGACAGAGTACATGAACAAGGGGAGTCTGCTGGACTTTCTCAAGGGGGAAAC
GGGCAAATATTTGCGGCTACCCCAGCTGGTGGACATGTCTGCTCAGATCGCTTCAGGCATGGCCTATGTG
GAGCGGATGAACTATGTGCACCGGGACCTTCGAGCCGCCAATATCCTAGTAGGGGAGAACCTGGTGTGCA
AAGTGGCCGACTTTGGGTTGGCCCGGCTCATAGAAGACAACGAATACACAGCCCGGCAAGGTGCCAAATT
CCCCATCAAGTGGACCGCCCCTGAAGCTGCTCTGTACGGCAGGTTCACCATCAAGTCGGATGTGTGGTCC
TTTGGGATTCTGCTGACCGAGCTCACCACTAAGGGAAGAGTGCCCTATCCTGGGATGGTGAACCGTGAGG
TTCTGGACCAGGTGGAGCGGGGCTACCGGATGCCTTGTCCCCCCGAGTGCCCCGAGTCCCTGCATGACCT
TATGTGCCAGTGCTGGCGGAAGGAGCCCGAGGAGCGGCCCACCTTCGAGTACCTGCAGGCCTTCCTGGAA
GACTACTTTACGTCCACTGAGCCACAGTTCCAGCCCGGGGAGAACCTATAGGGACTGTGTGCGCAGAACT
GTCACCTCTAGGCTTCCGGGTGTTGCCTCCGATGCACCTGCCTCCCTTCATCCTCTCTCTGGGGCTGCGT
TGCCTCGGCAATGCCCCTTTTGGAGCATGGAAGGGCTTCAGGGATGGGGCAGCCTGGAAGGACAGGTGGA
GGCTGGTACAGTGACTGTCCCATGCCTGCCATGGCCATGATTACGAATTCGAGCTCGCCCGGGGATCCTC
TAGAGTCGACCTGCAGCCAAGCTTGGTACCGAGCTCGGATCCACTAGTAACGGCCGCCAGTGTGCTGGAA
TTCTGCAGATATCCATCACACTGGCGGCCGCTCGAGCATGCATCTAGAGGGCCCTATTCTATAGTGTCAC
CTAAATGCTAGAGCTCGCTGATCAGCCTCGACTGTGCCTTCTAGTTGCCAGCCATCTGTTGTTTGCCCCT
CCCCCGTGCCTTCCTTGACCCTGGAAGGTGCCACTCCCACTGTCCTTTCCTAATAAAATGAGGAAATTGC
ATCGCATTGTCTGAGTAGGTGTCATTCTATTCTGGGGGGTGGGGTGGGGCAGGACAGCAAGGGGGAGGAT
TGGGAAGACAATAGCAGGCATGCTGGGGATGCGGTGGGCTCTATGGCTTCTGAGGCGGAAAGAACCAGCT
GGGGCTCGAGGGGGGATCCCC
[124 nt withheld, positions 5272-5395]
C
[91 nt withheld, positions 5397-5487]
A
[49 nt withheld, positions 5489-5537]
CCTTTGACGTTGGAGTCCACGTTCTTT
[37 nt withheld, positions 5565-5601]
ACCCTATCTCGGTCTATTCTTTTGATTTATAAGGGATTTTGCCGATTTCGGCCTATTGGTTAAAAAATGA
GCTGATTTAACAAAAATTTAACGCGAATTTTAACAAAATATTAACGCTTACAATTTAAATATTTGCTTAT
ACAATCT
[37 nt withheld, positions 5749-5785]
GGGTACCGAGCTCGAATTCTGTGGAATGTGTGTCAGTTAGGGTGTGGAAAGTCCCCAGGCTCCCCAGCAG
GCAGAAGTATGCAAAGCATGCATCTCAATTAGTCAGCAACCAGGTGTGGAAAGTCCCCAGGCTCCCCAGC
AGGCAGAAGTATGCAAAGCATGCATCTCAATTAGTCAGCAACCATAGTCCCGCCCCTAACTCCGCCCATC
CCGCCCCTAACTCCGCCCAGTTCCGCCCATTCTCCGCCCCATGGCTGACTAATTTTTTTTATTTATGCAG
AGGCCGAGGCCGCCTCGGCCTCTGAGCTATTCCAGAAGTAGTGAGGAGGCTTTTTTGGAGGCCTAGGCTT
TTGCAAAAAGCTCCCGGGAGCTTGGATATCCATTTTCGGATCTGATCAAGAGACAGGATGAGGATCGTTT
CGCATGATTGAACAAGATGGATTGCACGCAGGTTCTCCGGCCGCTTGGGTGGAGAGGCTATTCGGCTATG
ACTGGGCACAACAGACAATCGGCTGCTCTGATGCCGCCGTGTTCCGGCTGTCAGCGCAGGGGCGCCCGGT
TCTTTTTGTCAAGACCGACCTGTCCGGTGCCCTGAATGAACTGCAGGACGAGGCAGCGCGGCTATCGTGG
CTGGCCACGACGGGCGTTCCTTGCGCAGCTGTGCTCGACGTTGTCACTGAAGCGGGAAGGGACTGGCTGC
TATTGGGCGAAGTGCCGGGGCAGGATCTCCTGTCATCTCACCTTGCTCCTGCCGAGAAAGTATCCATCAT
GGCTGATGCAATGCGGCGGCTGCATACGCTTGATCCGGCTACCTGCCCATTCGACCACCAAGCGAAACAT
CGCATCGAGCGAGCACGTACTCGGATGGAAGCCGGTCTTGTCGATCAGGATGATCTGGACGAAGAGCATC
AGGGGCTCGCGCCAGCCGAACTGTTCGCCAGGCTCAAGGCGCGCATGCCCGACGGCGAGGATCTCGTCGT
GACCCATGGCGATGCCTGCTTGCCGAATATCATGGTGGAAAATGGCCGCTTTTCTGGATTCATCGACTGT
GGCCGGCTGGGTGTGGCGGACCGCTATCAGGACATAGCGTTGGCTACCCGTGATATTGCTGAAGAGCTTG
GCGGCGAATGGGCTGACCGCTTCCTCGTGCTTTACGGTATCGCCGCTCCCGATTCGCAGCGCATCGCCTT
CTATCGCCTTCTTGACGAGTTCTTCTGAGCGGGACTCTGGGGTTCGAAATGACCGACCAAGCGACGCCCA
ACCTGCCATCACGAGATTTCGATTCCACCGCCGCCTTCTATGAAAGGTTGGGCTTCGGAATCGTTTTCCG
GGACGCCGGCTGGATGATCCTCCAGCGCGGGGATCTCATGCTGGAGTTCTTCGCCCACCCCAACTTGTTT
ATTGCAGCTTATAATGGTTACAAATAAAGCAATAGCATCACAAATTTCACAAATAAAGCATTTTTTTCAC
TGCATTCTAGTTGTGGTTTGTCCAAACTCATCAATGTATCTTATCATGTCTGGATCCGTCGACCTCGAGA
GCTTGGCGTAATCATGGTCATAGCTGTTTCCTGTGTGAAATTGTTATCCGCTCACAATTCCACACAACAT
ACGAGCCGGAAGCATAAAGTGTAAAGCCTGGGGTGCCTAATGAGTGAGCTAACTCACATTAATTGCGTTG
CGCTCACTGCCCGCTTTCCAGTCGGGAAACCTGTCGTGCCAGCTGCATTAATGAATCGGCCAACGCGCGG
GGAGAGGCGGTTTGCGTATTGGGCGCT
