>Addgene plasmid #13657 | pCMV5 mouse src K295R Y527F | addgene partial sequence | sequence record 46526 | CMV-F 5'-CGCAAATGGGCGGTAGGCGTG-3'
GCAGAGCTCTCTGGCTAACTAGAGAACCCACTGCTTACTGGCTTATCGAAATTAATACGACTCACTATAG
GGAGACCCAAGCTTATCGATGCCACAGTGGTACGCGAGGCCACCAGCAGAGTCAGCTCAGCTCCTGCAGC
ACACAGACAAAAGCGTATTTCACAATTACCAATAGCTGTCTTTCCTGCCTTCCTCGATTCTAGACCACTG
TGGCCAGGCGGTAGCTGGGACGTGCAGCCGACCACCATGGGCAGCAACAAGAGCAAGCCCAAGGACGCCA
GCCAGCGGCGCCGCAGCCTGGAGCCCTCGGAAAACGTGCACGGGGCAGGGGGCGCCTTCCCGGCCTCACA
GACACCGAGCAAGCCCGCCTCCGCCGACGGCCACCGCGGGCCCAGCGCCGCCTTCGTGCCGCCCGCGGCC
GAGCCCAAGCTCTTCGGAGGCTTCAACTCCTCGGACACCGTCACCTCCCCGCAGAGGGCGGGGCCTCTGG
CAGGTGGGGTGACCACCTTTGTGGCCCTCTATGACTATGAGTCACGGACAGAGACTGACCTGTCCTTCAA
GAAAGGGGAGCGGCTGCAGATTGTCAATAACACGGAGGGAGACTGGTGGCTGGCACACTCGCTGAGCACG
GGACAGACCGGTTACATCCCCAGCAACTATGTGGCGCCCTCCGACTCCATCCAGGCTGAGGAGTGGTACT
TTGGCAAGATCACTAGACGGGAATCAGAGCGGCTGCTGCTCAACGCCGAGAACCCGAGAGGGACCTTCCT
CGTGAGGGAGAGTGAGACCACAAAAGGTGCCTACTGCCTCTCTGTATCCGACTTCGACAATGCCAAGGGC
CTAAATGTGAAACACTACAAGATCCGCAAGCTGGACAGCGGCGGTTTCTACATCACCTCCCGCACCCAGT
TCAACAGCCTGCAGCAGCTCGT
