>Addgene plasmid #13657 | pCMV5 mouse src K295R Y527F | addgene partial sequence | sequence record 46527 | mSrc-F 5-'ACCGTATGTCCCACATCCAA
GGATGCGTGGGAGATCCCCCGGGAGTCCCTGCGGCTGGAGGTCAAGCTGGGCCAGGGTTGCTTCGGAGAG
GTGTGGATGGGGACCTGGAACGGCACCACGAGGGTTGCCATCAGGACTCTGAAGCCAGGCACCATGTCCC
CAGAGGCCTTCCTGCAGGAGGCCCAAGTCATGAAGAAACTGAGGCACGAGAAACTGGTGCAGCTGTATGC
TGTGGTGTCGGAAGAACCCATTTACATTGTGACAGAGTACATGAACAAGGGGAGTCTGCTGGACTTTCTC
AAGGGGGAAACGGGCAAATATTTGCGGCTACCCCAGCTGGTGGACATGTCTGCTCAGATCGCTTCAGGCA
TGGCCTATGTGGAGCGGATGAACTATGTGCACCGGGACCTTCGAGCCGCCAATATCCTAGTAGGGGAGAA
CCTGGTGTGCAAAGTGGCCGACTTTGGGTTGGCCCGGCTCATAGAAGACAACGAATACACAGCCCGGCAA
GGTGCCAAATTCCCCATCAAGTGGACCGCCCCTGAAGCTGCTCTGTACGGCAGGTTCACCATCAAGTCGG
ATGTGTGGTCCTTTGGGATTCTGCTGACCGAGCTCACCACTAAGGGAAGAGTGCCCTATCCTGGGATGGT
GAACCGTGAGGTTCTGGACCAGGTGGAGCGGGGCTACCGGATGCCTTGTCCCCCCGAGTGCCCCGAGTCC
CTGCATGACCTTATGTGCCAGTGCTGGCGGAAGGAGCCCGAGGAGCGGCCCACCTTCGAGTACCTGCAGG
CCTTCCTGGAAGACTACTTTACGTCCACTGAGCCACAGTTCCAGCCCGGGGAGAACCTATAGGGACTGTG
TGCGCAGAACTGTCACCTCTAGGCTTCCGGGTGTTGCCTCCGATGCACCTGCCTCCCTTC
