>Addgene plasmid #13657 | pCMV5 mouse src K295R Y527F | addgene partial sequence | sequence record 66605 | pBABE3 5'-ACCCTAACTGACACACATTCC-3'
GGTACCC
[37 nt withheld, positions 8-44]
AGATTGTATAAGCAAATATTTAAATTGTAAGCGTTAATATTTTGTTAAAATTCGCGTTAAATTTTTGTTA
AATCAGCTCATTTTTTAACCAATAGGCCGAAATCGGCAAAATCCCTTATAAATCAAAAGAATAGACCGAG
ATAGGGT
[37 nt withheld, positions 192-228]
AAAGAACGTGGACTCCAACGTCAAAGG
[49 nt withheld, positions 256-304]
T
[91 nt withheld, positions 306-396]
G
[124 nt withheld, positions 398-521]
GGGGATCCCCCCTCGAGCCCCAGCTGGTTCTTTCCGCCTCAGAAGCCATAGAGCCCACCGCATCCCCAGC
ATGCCTGCTATTGTCTTCCCAATCCTCCCCCTTGCTGTCCTGCCCCACCCCACCCCCCAGAATAGAATGA
CACCTACTCAGACAATGCGATGCAATTTCCTCATTTTATTAGGAAAGGACAGTGGGAGTGGCACCTTCCA
GGGTCAAGGAAGGCACGGGGGAGGGGCAAACAACAGATGGCTGGCAACTAGAAGGCACAGTCGAGGCTGA
TCA
