>Addgene plasmid #13657 | pCMV5 mouse src K295R Y527F | addgene partial sequence | sequence record 66606 | BGH-rev 5'-TAGAAGGCACAGTCGAGG-3'
TCATTTAGGTGACACTATAGAATAGGGCCCTCTAGATGCATGCTCGAGCGGCCGCCAGTGTGATGGATAT
CTGCAGAATTCCAGCACACTGGCGGCCGTTACTAGTGGATCCGAGCTCGGTACCAAGCTTGGCTGCAGGT
CGACTCTAGAGGATCCCCGGGCGAGCTCGAATTCGTAATCATGGCCATGGCAGGCATGGGACAGTCACTG
TACCAGCCTCCACCTGTCCTTCCAGGCTGCCCCATCCCTGAAGCCCTTCCATGCTCCAAAAGGGGCATTG
CCGAGGCAACGCAGCCCCAGAGAGAGGATGAAGGGAGGCAGGTGCATCGGAGGCAACACCCGGAAGCCTA
GAGGTGACAGTTCTGCGCACACAGTCCCTATAGGTTCTCCCCGGGCTGGAACTGTGGCTCAGTGGACGTA
AAGTAGTCTTCCAGGAAGGCCTGCAGGTACTCGAAGGTGGGCCGCTCCTCGGGCTCCTTCCGCCAGCACT
GGCACATAAGGTCATGCAGGGACTCGGGGCACTCGGGGGGACAAGGCATCCGGTAGCCCCGCTCCACCTG
GTCCAGAACCTCACGGTTCACCATCCCAGGATAGGGCACTCTTCCCTTAGTGGTGAGCTCGGTCAGCAGA
ATCCCAAAGGACCACACATCCGACTTGATGGTGAACCTGCCGTACAGAGCAGCTTCAGGGGCGGTCCACT
TGATGGGGAATTTGGCACCTTGCCGGGCTGTGTATTCGTTGTCTTCTATGAGCCGGGCCAACCCAAAGTC
GGCCACTTTGCACACCAGGTTCTCCCCTACTAGGATATTGGCGGCTC
